>Addgene plasmid #211518 | pGL4.R_TRE_minCMV | addgene full sequence | sequence record 419254 | Addgene NGS Result
AGCGCCACCATGACCAGCAAGGTGTACGACCCCGAGCAGAGGAAGAGGATGATCACCGGCCCCCAGTGGT
GGGCCAGGTGCAAGCAGATGAACGTGCTGGACAGCTTCATCAACTACTACGACAGCGAGAAGCACGCCGA
GAACGCCGTGATCTTCCTGCACGGCAACGCCGCTAGCAGCTACCTGTGGAGGCACGTGGTGCCCCACATC
GAGCCCGTGGCCAGGTGCATCATCCCCGATCTGATCGGCATGGGCAAGAGCGGCAAGAGCGGCAACGGCA
GCTACAGGCTGCTGGACCACTACAAGTACCTGACCGCCTGGTTCGAGCTCCTGAACCTGCCCAAGAAGAT
CATCTTCGTGGGCCACGACTGGGGCGCCTGCCTGGCCTTCCACTACAGCTACGAGCACCAGGACAAGATC
AAGGCCATCGTGCACGCCGAGAGCGTGGTGGACGTGATCGAGAGCTGGGACGAGTGGCCAGACATCGAGG
AGGACATCGCCCTGATCAAGAGCGAGGAGGGCGAGAAGATGGTGCTGGAGAACAACTTCTTCGTGGAGAC
CATGCTGCCCAGCAAGATCATGAGAAAGCTGGAGCCCGAGGAGTTCGCCGCCTACCTGGAGCCCTTCAAG
GAGAAGGGCGAGGTGAGAAGACCCACCCTGAGCTGGCCCAGAGAGATCCCCCTGGTGAAGGGCGGCAAGC
CCGACGTGGTGCAGATCGTGAGAAACTACAACGCCTACCTGAGAGCCAGCGACGACCTGCCCAAGATGTT
CATCGAGAGCGACCCCGGCTTCTTCAGCAACGCCATCGTGGAGGGCGCCAAGAAGTTCCCCAACACCGAG
TTCGTGAAGGTGAAGGGCCTGCACTTCAGCCAGGAGGACGCCCCCGACGAGATGGGCAAGTACATCAAGA
GCTTCGTGGAGAGAGTGCTGAAGAACGAGCAGTAAACTCTAGAACCGGTCATGGCCGCAATAAAATATCT
TTATTTTCATTACATCTGTGTGTTGGTTTTTTGTGTGTTCGAACTAGATGCTGTCGACCGATGCCCTTGA
GAGCCTTCAACCCAGTCAGCTCCTTCCGGTGGGCGCGGGGCATGACTATCGTCGCCGCACTTATGACTGT
CTTCTTTATCATGCAACTCGTAGGACAGGTGCCGGCAGCGCTCTTCCGCTTCCTCGCTCACTGACTCGCT
GCGCTCGGTCGTTCGGCTGCGGCGAGCGGTATCAGCTCACTCAAAGGCGGTAATACGGTTATCCACAGAA
TCAGGGGATAACGCAGGAAAGAACATGTGAGCAAAAGGCCAGCAAAAGGCCAGGAACCGTAAAAAGGCCG
CGTTGCTGGCGTTTTTCCATAGGCTCCGCCCCCCTGACGAGCATCACAAAAATCGACGCTCAAGTCAGAG
GTGGCGAAACCCGACAGGACTATAAAGATACCAGGCGTTTCCCCCTGGAAGCTCCCTCGTGCGCTCTCCT
GTTCCGACCCTGCCGCTTACCGGATACCTGTCCGCCTTTCTCCCTTCGGGAAGCGTGGCGCTTTCTCATA
GCTCACGCTGTAGGTATCTCAGTTCGGTGTAGGTCGTTCGCTCCAAGCTGGGCTGTGTGCACGAACCCCC
CGTTCAGCCCGACCGCTGCGCCTTATCCGGTAACTATCGTCTTGAGTCCAACCCGGTAAGACACGACTTA
TCGCCACTGGCAGCAGCCACTGGTAACAGGATTAGCAGAGCGAGGTATGTAGGCGGTGCTACAGAGTTCT
TGAAGTGGTGGCCTAACTACGGCTACACTAGAAGAACAGTATTTGGTATCTGCGCTCTGCTGAAGCCAGT
TACCTTCGGAAAAAGAGTTGGTAGCTCTTGATCCGGCAAACAAACCACCGCTGGTAGCGGTGGTTTTTTT
GTTTGCAAGCAGCAGATTACGCGCAGAAAAAAAGGATCTCAAGAAGATCCTTTGATCTTTTCTACGGGGT
CTGACGCTCAGTGGAACGAAAACTCACGTTAAGGGATTTTGGTCATGAGATTATCAAAAAGGATCTTCAC
CTAGATCCTTTTAAATTAAAAATGAAGTTTTAAATCAATCTAAAGTATATATGAGTAAACTTGGTCTGAC
AGCGGCCGCAAATGCTAAACCACTGCAGTGGTTACCAGTGCTTGATCAGTGAGGCACCGATCTCAGCGAT
CTGCCTATTTCGTTCGTCCATAGTGGCCTGACTCCCCGTCGTGTAGATCACTACGATTCGTGAGGGCTTA
CCATCAGGCCCCAGCGCAGCAATGATGCCGCGAGAGCCGCGTTCACCGGCCCCCGATTTGTCAGCAATGA
ACCAGCCAGCAGGGAGGGCCGAGCGAAGAAGTGGTCCTGCTACTTTGTCCGCCTCCATCCAGTCTATGAG
CTGCTGTCGTGATGCTAGAGTAAGAAGTTCGCCAGTGAGTAGTTTCCGAAGAGTTGTGGCCATTGCTACT
GGCATCGTGGTATCACGCTCGTCGTTCGGTATGGCTTCGTTCAACTCTGGTTCCCAGCGGTCAAGCCGGG
TCACATGATCACCCATATTATGAAGAAATGCAGTCAGCTCCTTAGGGCCTCCGATCGTTGTCAGAAGTAA
GTTGGCCGCGGTGTTGTCGCTCATGGTAATGGCAGCACTACACAATTCTCTTACCGTCATGCCATCCGTA
AGATGCTTTTCCGTGACCGGCGAGTACTCAACCAAGTCGTTTTGTGAGTAGTGTATACGGCGACCAAGCT
GCTCTTGCCCGGCGTCTATACGGGACAACACCGCGCCACATAGCAGTACTTTGAAAGTGCTCATCATCGG
GAATCGTTCTTCGGGGCGGAAAGACTCAAGGATCTTGCCGCTATTGAGATCCAGTTCGATATAGCCCACT
CTTGCACCCAGTTGATCTTCAGCATCTTTTACTTTCACCAGCGTTTCGGGGTGTGCAAAAACAGGCAAGC
AAAATGCCGCAAAGAAGGGAATGAGTGCGACACGAAAATGTTGGATGCTCATACTCGTCCTTTTTCAATA
TTATTGAAGCATTTATCAGGGTTACTAGTACGTCTCTCAAGGATAAGTAAGTAATATTAAGGTACGGGAG
GTATTGGACAGGCCGCAATAAAATATCTTTATTTTCATTACATCTGTGTGTTGGTTTTTTGTGTGAATCG
ATAGTACTAACATACGCTCTCCATCAAAACAAAACGAAACAAAACAAACTAGCAAAATAGGCTGTCCCCA
GTGCAAGTGCAGGTGCCAGAACATTTCTCTGGCCTAACTGGCCGGTACACGCGTAACTCGAGAAGGTACC
GTAGGCGTGTACGGTGGGAGGTCTATATAAGCAGAGCTCGTTTAGTGAACCGTCAGATCCAGCCACCATG
GAAGATGCCAAAAACATTAAGAAGGGCCCAGCGCCATTCTACCCACTCGAAGACGGGACCGCCGGCGAGC
AGCTGCACAAAGCCATGAAGCGCTACGCCCTGGTGCCCGGCACCATCGCCTTTACCGACGCACATATCGA
GGTGGACATTACCTACGCCGAGTACTTCGAGATGAGCGTTCGGCTGGCAGAAGCTATGAAGCGCTATGGG
CTGAATACAAACCATCGGATCGTGGTGTGCAGCGAGAATAGCTTGCAGTTCTTCATGCCCGTGTTGGGTG
CCCTGTTCATCGGTGTGGCTGTGGCCCCAGCTAACGACATCTACAACGAGCGCGAGCTGCTGAACAGCAT
GGGCATCAGCCAGCCCACCGTCGTATTCGTGAGCAAGAAAGGGCTGCAAAAGATCCTCAACGTGCAAAAG
AAGCTACCGATCATACAAAAGATCATCATCATGGATAGCAAGACCGACTACCAGGGCTTCCAAAGCATGT
ACACCTTCGTGACTTCCCATTTGCCACCCGGCTTCAACGAGTACGACTTCGTGCCCGAGAGCTTCGACCG
GGACAAAACCATCGCCCTGATCATGAACAGTAGTGGCAGTACCGGATTGCCCAAGGGCGTAGCCCTACCG
CACCGCACCGCTTGTGTCCGATTCAGTCATGCCCGCGACCCCATCTTCGGCAACCAGATCATCCCCGACA
CCGCTATCCTCAGCGTGGTGCCATTTCACCACGGCTTCGGCATGTTCACCACGCTGGGCTACTTGATCTG
CGGCTTTCGGGTCGTGCTCATGTACCGCTTCGAGGAGGAGCTATTCTTGCGCAGCTTGCAAGACTATAAG
ATTCAATCTGCCCTGCTGGTGCCCACACTATTTAGCTTCTTCGCTAAGAGCACTCTCATCGACAAGTACG
ACCTAAGCAACTTGCACGAGATCGCCAGCGGCGGGGCGCCGCTCAGCAAGGAGGTAGGTGAGGCCGTGGC
CAAACGCTTCCACCTACCAGGCATCCGCCAGGGCTACGGCCTGACAGAAACAACCAGCGCCATTCTGATC
ACCCCCGAAGGGGACGACAAGCCTGGCGCAGTAGGCAAGGTGGTGCCCTTCTTCGAGGCTAAGGTGGTGG
ACTTGGACACCGGTAAGACACTGGGTGTGAACCAGCGCGGCGAGCTGTGCGTCCGTGGCCCCATGATCAT
GAGCGGCTACGTTAACAACCCCGAGGCTACAAACGCTCTCATCGACAAGGACGGCTGGCTGCACAGCGGC
GACATCGCCTACTGGGACGAGGACGAGCACTTCTTCATCGTGGACCGGCTGAAGAGCCTGATCAAATACA
AGGGCTACCAGGTAGCCCCAGCCGAACTGGAGAGCATCCTGCTGCAACACCCCAACATCTTCGACGCCGG
GGTCGCCGGCCTGCCCGACGACGATGCCGGCGAGCTGCCCGCCGCAGTCGTCGTGCTGGAACACGGTAAA
ACCATGACCGAGAAGGAGATCGTGGACTATGTGGCCAGCCAGGTTACAACCGCCAAGAAGCTGCGCGGTG
GTGTTGTGTTCGTGGACGAGGTGCCTAAAGGACTGACCGGCAAGTTGGACGCCCGCAAGATCCGCGAGAT
TCTCATTAAGGCCAAGAAGGGCGGCAAGATCGCCGTGAATTCTCACGGCTTCCCTCCCGAGGTGGAGGAG
CAGGCCGCCGGCACCCTGCCCATGAGCTGCGCCCAGGAGAGCGGCATGGATAGACACCCTGCTGCTTGCG
CCAGCGCCAGGATCAACGTCTAAGGCCGCGACTCTAGAGTCGGGGCGGCCGGCCGCTTCGAGCAGACATG
ATAAGATACATTGATGAGTTTGGACAAACCACAACTAGAATGCAGTGAAAAAAATGCTTTATTTGTGAAA
TTTGTGATGCTATTGCTTTATTTGTAACCATTATAAGCTGCAATAAACAAGTTAACAACAACAATTGCAT
TCATTTTATGTTTCAGGTTCAGGGGGAGGTGTGGGAGGTTTTTTAAAGCAAGTAAAACCTCTACAAATGT
GGTAAAATCGATAAGGATCCGTTTGCGTATTGGGCGCTCTTCCGCTGATCTGCGCAGCACCATGGCCTGA
AATAACCTCTGAAAGAGGAACTTGGTTAGCTACCTTCTGAGGCGGAAAGAACCAGCTGTGGAATGTGTGT
CAGTTAGGGTGTGGAAAGTCCCCAGGCTCCCCAGCAGGCAGAAGTATGCAAAGCATGCATCTCAATTAGT
CAGCAACCAGGTGTGGAAAGTCCCCAGGCTCCCCAGCAGGCAGAAGTATGCAAAGCATGCATCTCAATTA
GTCAGCAACCATAGTCCCGCCCCTAACTCCGCCCATCCCGCCCCTAACTCCGCCCAGTTCCGCCCATTCT
CCGCCCCATGGCTGACTAATTTTTTTTATTTATGCAGAGGCCGAGGCCGCCTCTGCCTCTGAGCTATTCC
AGAAGTAGTGAGGAGGCTTTTTTGGAGGCCTAGGCTTTTGCAAAAAGCTCGATTCTTCTGACACT
Features (pLannotate 1.2.2; 14 found; start..end, strand, type, name):
     10..942     +  CDS            LUCI_RENRE: Experimental evidence at protein level: Swiss-Prot protein existence level 1. Upon binding the substrate, the enzyme catalyzes an oxygenation, producing a very short-lived hydroperoxide that cyclizes into a dioxetanone structure, which collapses, releasing a CO(2) molecule. The spontaneous breakdown of the dioxetanone releases the energy (about 50 kcal/mole) that is necessary to generate the excited state of the coelenteramide product, which is the singlet form of the monoanion. In vivo the product undergoes the process of nonradiative energy transfer to an accessory protein, a green fluoresce
    969..1017    +  polyA_signal   poly(A) signal: synthetic polyadenylation signal
   1033..1164    +  CDS            TcR (fragment): tetracycline efflux protein; tet; confers resistance to tetracycline
   1344..1932    -  rep_origin     ori: high-copy-number ColE1/pMB1/pBR322/pUC origin of replication
   2132..2992    -  CDS            AmpR: β-lactamase confers resistance to ampicillin, carbenicillin, and related antibiotics
   2993..3034    -  promoter       AmpR promoter (fragment): bla
   3097..3145    +  polyA_signal   poly(A) signal: synthetic polyadenylation signal
   3159..3250    +  misc_feature   pause site: RNA polymerase II transcriptional pause signal from the human α2 globin gene
   3291..3328    +  promoter       minimal CMV promoter: human cytomegalovirus (CMV) immediate early promoter
   3358..5007    +  CDS            luciferase: firefly luciferase synthetic luc2 version of the luciferase gene
   5011..5130    +  CDS            hPEST: PEST degradation sequence from mouse ornithine decarboxylase human codon-optimized
   5182..5303    -  polyA_signal   SV40 poly(A) signal: SV40 polyadenylation signal
   5329..5460    -  CDS            LT_SV40 (fragment): Experimental evidence at protein level: Swiss-Prot protein existence level 1. Isoform 17kT antigen targets host RBL2 for degradation and promotes cell proliferation. Transactivates host cyclin A promoter through its J domain. From Simian virus 40 (SV40).
   5497..5854    +  promoter       SV40 promoter: SV40 enhancer and early promoter
