[The description below was written by a language model from this plasmid's Addgene catalogue record and pLannotate feature annotations shown in this document.]
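Description:
pGL4.R_TRE_minCMV is an empty dual-luciferase reporter backbone derived from Promega's pGL4.33[luc2P/SRE/Hygro], built so that a transcriptional response element (TRE) of interest can be cloned upstream of a minimal promoter and assayed in transfected mammalian cells. The catalogue lists the vector type as bacterial expression, but its two expression cassettes use mammalian regulatory elements; bacteria serve only for propagation. That propagation relies on a high-copy ColE1/pUC-type origin and ampicillin resistance (β-lactamase). The sequenced record is 5,875 nt.

The experimental reporter unit begins with a synthetic poly(A) signal and an RNA polymerase II pause site from the human α2 globin gene, which together limit read-through transcription from the backbone into the reporter. Next comes the minimal CMV promoter, which has low basal activity on its own and so makes expression dependent on whatever enhancer-like element is inserted. It drives luc2P, the synthetic luc2 firefly luciferase fused to a codon-optimized PEST degradation sequence. The PEST tag shortens protein half-life, so the signal follows changes in transcription more closely. An SV40 poly(A) signal lies just downstream of this cassette. According to the record, restriction sites for TRE insertion were added as annealed oligos at the KpnI site, after the minCMV promoter had been ligated in between ApaI and KpnI; these sites are not annotated in the feature table.

The second cassette replaces the original hygromycin resistance coding sequence with Renilla luciferase. It is expressed constitutively from the SV40 enhancer/early promoter and terminated by a synthetic poly(A) signal, giving an internal normalization control on the same plasmid. The short TcR and SV40 large T annotations appear to be fragmentary matches rather than functional genes. The plasmid is associated with work screening short synthetic promoters in mammalian cells.
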