Addgene plasmid #211518: pGL4.R_TRE_minCMV
Purpose: (Empty Backbone) Dual-luciferase reporter plasmid backbone for insertion of your TRE of interest driving minCMV-luc2P expression in addition to constitutive SV-40-driven Renilla luciferase expression
Depositing lab: Justin English. Depositing organization: University of Utah. Publication: A massively parallel reporter assay library to screen short synthetic promoters in mammalian cells. Zahm AM, Owens WS, Himes SR, Fallon BS, Rondem KE, Gormick AN, Bloom JS, Kosuri S, Chan H, English JG. Nat Commun. 2024 Nov 28;15(1):10353. doi: 10.1038/s41467-024-54502-9. PubMed 39609378.
Backbone
  Vector backbone: pGL4.33[luc2P/SRE/Hygro]
  Backbone manufacturer: Promega
  Modifications to backbone: Hygromycin CDS was replaced with Renilla luciferase CDS. Then the minCMV promoter was ligated into the backbone following ApaI and KpnI digestion. Finally, annealed oligos containing restriction enzyme sites were ligated following KpnI digestion.
  Vector type: Bacterial Expression
  Promoter: SV40 and minCMV
Growth in bacteria
  Bacterial resistance: Ampicillin, 100 μg/mL
  Growth temperature: 37°C
  Growth strain: DH5alpha
  Copy number: High Copy
Gene/Insert
  Cloning method: Restriction Enzyme
Terms and licenses: Academic/Nonprofit Terms; Industry Terms: Not Available to Industry
How to cite: pGL4.R_TRE_minCMV was a gift from Justin English (Addgene plasmid # 211518 ; http://n2t.net/addgene:211518 ; RRID:Addgene_211518)
